Addgene plasmid #165055: pJAID9L105
Purpose: Integrative expression of nucleus-targeting yEGFP-AID*-CUP1 and rice auxin receptor gene OsTIR1.
Depositing lab: Claudia Vickers. Depositing organization: University of Queensland. Publication: Auxin-mediated protein depletion for metabolic engineering in terpene-producing yeast. Lu Z, Peng B, Ebert BE, Dumsday G, Vickers CE. Nat Commun. 2021 Feb 16;12(1):1051. doi: 10.1038/s41467-021-21313-1. PubMed 33594068.
Backbone
  Vector backbone: pUC19
  Vector type: Yeast Expression
Growth in bacteria
  Bacterial resistance: Ampicillin, 100 μg/mL
  Growth temperature: 37°C
  Growth strain: DH5alpha
  Copy number: High Copy
Gene/Insert
  Gene/Insert name: P-URA3>KlURA3>T-AgTEF1-P-TEF1>yEGFP>AID*>CUP1>SV40NSL>T-PGK1-P-ACS2>OsTIR1opt>T-URA3
  Species: Other
  Mutation: WT
  Cloning method: Gibson Cloning
Terms and licenses: Academic/Nonprofit Terms; Industry Terms: Not Available to Industry
How to cite: pJAID9L105 was a gift from Claudia Vickers (Addgene plasmid # 165055 ; http://n2t.net/addgene:165055 ; RRID:Addgene_165055)
