[The description below was written by a language model from this plasmid's Addgene catalogue record and pLannotate feature annotations shown in this document.]
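Description:
pJAID9L105 is a yeast integrative expression plasmid built on the pUC19 backbone by Gibson assembly. In E. coli it is maintained at high copy through the ColE1/pUC origin and selected with ampicillin via the β-lactamase gene; remnants of the lac promoter/operator and lacZα region from pUC19 are also annotated. No yeast replication origin (2μ or CEN/ARS) appears in the feature table, consistent with its stated integrative use. The yeast cassette begins with a URA3 promoter fragment and ends with URA3 terminator-region sequence (annotated as a URA3 3' fragment). These flanks may act as homology arms for targeting the URA3 locus, although the record does not state the integration site explicitly. Selection in yeast relies on a URA3 marker, described in the catalogue as KlURA3 with an AgTEF1 terminator. A single loxP site is annotated downstream of it, but the record does not explain its role.

The payload has two expression units. In the first, the TEF1 promoter drives a fusion of yeast-enhanced GFP (detected as GFPmut3), the minimal auxin-inducible degron AID* (a fragment of Arabidopsis IAA17), the yeast copper metallothionein CUP1 and an SV40 nuclear localisation signal, terminated by the PGK1 terminator. The NLS is listed in the insert name but was not separately annotated. In the second, the ACS2 promoter, named in the catalogue entry only, drives a codon-optimised rice auxin receptor F-box protein, OsTIR1. With auxin present, OsTIR1 recruits AID*-tagged proteins to the SCF ubiquitin ligase for proteasomal degradation, so loss of nuclear GFP fluorescence reports degron performance. The construct comes from work applying auxin-mediated protein depletion to metabolic engineering of terpene-producing yeast.
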