Features (pLannotate 1.2.2; 21 found; start..end, strand, type, name):
      1..408     +  promoter       TEF1 promoter: S. cerevisiae TEF1; promoter for EF-1α
    431..1141    +  CDS            GFPmut3: GFPmut3 is a basic (constitutively fluorescent) green fluorescent protein published in 1996, derived from Aequorea victoria. It is reported to be a very rapidly-maturing weak dimer.
   1148..1279    +  CDS            IAA17 (fragment): IAA17_ARATH - Also known as AXR3. Experimental evidence at protein level: Swiss-Prot protein existence level 1. Aux/IAA proteins are short-lived transcriptional factors that function as repressors of early auxin response genes at low auxin concentrations. Repression is thought to result from the interaction with auxin response factors (ARFs), proteins that bind to the auxin- responsive promoter element (AuxRE). Formation of heterodimers with ARF proteins may alter their ability to modulate early auxin response genes expression. From Arabidopsis thaliana (Mouse-ear cress).
   1280..1462    +  CDS            CUP1-1: MTCU1_YEAST - Also known as MTH1. Experimental evidence at protein level: Swiss-Prot protein existence level 1. Protects the cell against copper toxicity by tightly chelating copper ions. May also act as a depository for copper designated for the effective transfer into the apo forms of copper proteins. From Saccharomyces cerevisiae (strain ATCC 204508 / S288c) (Baker's yeast).
   1502..1772    +  terminator     PGK1 terminator: S. cerevisae PGK1; transcription terminator for 3-phosphoglycerate kinase gene
   2148..2169    -  promoter       LEU2 promoter (fragment): S. cerevisiae LEU2
   2268..3992    +  CDS            TIR1B_ORYSJ: Experimental evidence at transcript level: Swiss-Prot protein existence level 2. From Oryza sativa subsp. japonica (Rice).
   4000..4101    +  CDS            URA3 (fragment): orotidine-5'-phosphate decarboxylase, required for uracil biosynthesis; S. cerevisiae URA3; yeast auxotrophic marker, counterselectable with 5-fluoroorotic acid (5-FOA)
   4255..4271    -  protein_bind   lac operator: The lac repressor binds to the lac operator to inhibit transcription in E. coli. This inhibition can be relieved by adding lactose or isopropyl-β-D-thiogalactopyranoside (IPTG). lac repressor encoded by lacI
   4279..4309    -  promoter       lac promoter: promoter for the E. coli lac operon
   4324..4345    -  protein_bind   CAP binding site: CAP binding activates transcription in the presence of cAMP. E. coli catabolite activator protein
   4358..4450    -  CDS            lacI (fragment): lac repressor; lacI; The lac repressor binds to the lac operator to inhibit transcription in E. coli. This inhibition can be relieved by adding lactose or isopropyl-β-D-thiogalactopyranoside (IPTG).
   4633..5221    -  rep_origin     ori: high-copy-number ColE1/pMB1/pBR322/pUC origin of replication
   5392..6252    -  CDS            AmpR: β-lactamase; bla; confers resistance to ampicillin, carbenicillin, and related antibiotics
   6253..6357    -  promoter       AmpR promoter: bla
   6452..6487    +  CDS            rop (fragment): Rop protein, which maintains plasmids at low copy number; rop
   6589..6688    +  misc_feature   bom (fragment): basis of mobility region from pBR322
   6694..6851    -  CDS            lacZα (fragment): LacZα fragment of β-galactosidase; lacZ fragment
   6858..7021    +  promoter       URA3 promoter (fragment): S. cerevisiae URA3
   7024..7809    +  CDS            URA3: PYRF_YEAST - Experimental evidence at protein level: Swiss-Prot protein existence level 1. From Saccharomyces cerevisiae (strain ATCC 204508 / S288c) (Baker's yeast).
   7961..7994    +  protein_bind   loxP: Cre-mediated recombination occurs in the 8-bp core sequence (GCATACAT). Cre recombinase
>Addgene plasmid #165055 | pJAID9L105 | addgene full sequence | sequence record 327154 | Addgene NGS Result
CCACACACCATAGCTTCAAAATGTTTCTACTCCTTTTTTACTCTTCCAGATTTTCTCGGACTCCGCGCAT
CGCCGTACCACTTCAAAACACCCAAGCACAGCATACTAAATTTCCCCTCTTTCTTCCTCTAGGGTGTCGT
TAATTACCCGTACTAAAGGTTTGGAAAAGAAAAAAGAGACCGCCTCGTTTCTTTTTCTTCGTCGAAAAAG
GCAATAAAAATTTTTATCACGTTTCTTTTTCTTGAAAATTTTTTTTTTTGATTTTTTTCTCTTTCGATGA
CCTCCCATTGATATTTAAGTTAATAAACGGTCTTCAATTTCTCAAGTTTCAGTTTCATTTTTCTTGTTCT
ATTACAACTTTTTTTACTTCTTGCTCATTAGAAAGAAAGCATAGCAATCTAATCTAAGTTTTAATTACAA
AATGGGATCCTCTAAAGGTGAAGAATTATTCACTGGTGTTGTCCCAATTTTGGTTGAATTAGATGGTGAT
GTTAATGGTCACAAATTTTCTGTCTCCGGTGAAGGTGAAGGTGATGCTACTTACGGTAAATTGACCTTAA
AATTTATTTGTACTACTGGTAAATTGCCAGTTCCATGGCCAACCTTAGTCACTACTTTCGGTTATGGTGT
TCAATGTTTTGCGAGATACCCAGATCATATGAAACAACATGACTTTTTCAAGTCTGCCATGCCAGAAGGT
TATGTTCAAGAAAGAACTATTTTTTTCAAAGATGACGGTAACTACAAGACCAGAGCTGAAGTCAAGTTTG
AAGGTGATACCTTAGTTAATAGAATCGAATTAAAAGGTATTGATTTTAAAGAAGATGGTAACATTTTAGG
TCACAAATTGGAATACAACTATAACTCTCACAATGTTTACATCATGGCTGACAAACAAAAGAATGGTATC
AAAGTTAACTTCAAAATTAGACACAACATTGAAGATGGTTCTGTTCAATTAGCTGACCATTATCAACAAA
ATACTCCAATTGGTGATGGTCCAGTCTTGTTACCAGACAACCATTACTTATCCACTCAATCTGCCTTATC
CAAAGATCCAAACGAAAAGAGAGACCACATGGTCTTGTTAGAATTTGTTACTGCTGCTGGTATTACCCAT
GGTATGGATGAATTGTACAAAAGATCTCCAAAAGACCCAGCTAAACCTCCAGCCAAGGCCCAAGTCGTCG
GCTGGCCACCAGTTAGGTCTTACAGAAAGAACGTAATGGTTAGTTGTCAAAAGTCCTCCGGTGGTCCAGA
AGCTGCTGCCTTTGTTAAGATGTTCAGCGAATTAATTAACTTCCAAAATGAAGGTCATGAGTGCCAATGC
CAATGTGGTAGCTGCAAAAATAATGAACAATGCCAAAAATCATGTAGCTGCCCAACGGGGTGTAACAGCG
ACGACAAATGCCCCTGCGGTAACAAGTCTGAAGAAACCAAGAAGTCATGCTGCTCTGGGAAATGTACCCC
ACCTAAGAAGAAAAGAAAGGTTTAAACTAGTATTGAATTGAATTGAAATCGATAGATCAATTTTTTTCTT
TTCTCTTTCCCCATCCTTTACGCTAAAATAATAGTTTATTTTATTTTTTGAATATTTTTTATTTATATAC
GTATATATAGACTATTATTTATCTTTTAATGATTATTAAGATTTTTATTAAAAAAAAATTCGCTCCTCTT
TTAATGCCTTTATGCAGTTTTTTTTTCCCATTCGATATTTCTATGTTCGGGTTCAGCGTATTTTAAGTTT
AATAACTCGAAAATTCTGCGTTCGTTAAAGCTTTCGAGAAGGATATTATTTGCGGCCGCGATTGCAAGAA
TTGATCTCCCTCATCGATGTCATAAATCAGTAAATATAAACATTAAATACATTACACGTAGCCACCCGCT
GTATAGCATAAAACTAACTTAAAATTATTCATATGCGTTTCCCGGGGCCGAAGCGTTATTGCCGATATTC
GGTAGCCGATTCCGCTGGCTTTTTTTTTTTGAACGAGGCAAAAAAGTTTCGTGACTGAACTTCTTCGTCA
CTGGTTTTGTTGATAATTTTTATCGTTTTTTACTTCGAGATTGAAAACAGTGTTCTGAATTTTAGCAACG
ATATCGCACCGCACGTTTAGCCTGATCAAACCTTATATATACCTCTACCTTAAAATATATATATATATAG
TATTCGAATTCCGAATTGTGTGTCTCCGCGGTTAGTGATTGTTATACACAAACAGAATACAGGAAAGTAA
ATCAATACAATAATAAAAGCTAGCAAAATGACCTATTTCCCAGAAGAAGTCGTTGAACACATCTTCTCTT
TCTTGCCAGCTCAAAGAGATAGAAATACTGTTTCCTTGGTTTGTAAGGTTTGGTATGAAATCGAAAGATT
GAGTAGACGTGGTGTTTTCGTCGGTAATTGTTACGCTGTTAGAGCTGGTAGAGTTGCTGCTAGATTCCCA
AATGTTAGAGCCTTGACTGTCAAAGGTAAACCACATTTTGCTGACTTTAACTTGGTCCCACCAGATTGGG
GTGGTTATGCTGGTCCATGGATTGAAGCTGCCGCTAGAGGTTGTCACGGTTTGGAAGAATTGCGTATGAA
AAGAATGGTCGTTTCTGACGAATCTTTGGAATTATTGGCCCGTTCTTTTCCAAGATTCAGAGCTTTGGTT
TTGATCTCTTGTGAAGGTTTCAGTACTGACGGTTTGGCTGCCGTTGCTTCCCATTGTAAATTATTGAGAG
AATTGGACTTGCAAGAAAATGAAGTCGAAGATAGAGGTCCAAGATGGTTATCTTGTTTTCCAGACTCTTG
TACTTCTTTGGTCTCTTTGAACTTCGCTTGTATTAAGGGTGAAGTCAACGCTGGTTCTTTAGAAAGATTG
GTCTCCCGTTCTCCAAACTTACGTTCTTTGAGATTGAATCGTTCTGTTTCCGTTGATACCTTGGCTAAAA
TCTTATTGAGAACCCCAAACTTGGAAGACTTAGGTACTGGTAACTTGACCGACGATTTCCAAACTGAATC
CTACTTTAAATTAACTTCTGCTTTAGAAAAGTGTAAGATGTTGAGATCCTTATCTGGTTTTTGGGACGCC
TCTCCAGTCTGTTTATCTTTTATCTATCCATTGTGTGCTCAATTAACTGGTTTAAACTTATCTTACGCTC
CAACCTTGGATGCTAGTGACTTAACCAAGATGATTAGTAGATGTGTTAAGTTACAAAGATTATGGGTTTT
AGATTGTATTTCCGATAAGGGTTTACAAGTCGTTGCTAGTAGCTGTAAGGATTTGCAAGAATTAAGAGTC
TTTCCAAGTGATTTTTACGTTGCTGGTTACAGCGCTGTTACTGAAGAAGGTTTGGTCGCTGTTTCTTTGG
GTTGTCCAAAGTTGAACAGCTTATTGTACTTTTGTCATCAAATGACTAATGCTGCCTTAGTCACTGTTGC
TAAGAACTGTCCAAACTTCACCCGTTTCAGATTGTGTATTTTGGAACCAGGTAAACCAGACGTTGTCACC
TCCCAACCATTGGATGAAGGTTTCGGTGCTATCGTTAGAGAATGTAAGGGTTTGCAAAGATTATCTATCT
CTGGTTTGTTAACTGACAAAGTTTTCATGTACATCGGTAAATATGCCAAACAATTAGAAATGTTGAGCAT
TGCTTTCGCTGGTGACTCTGACAAGGGTATGATGCACGTTATGAATGGTTGTAAGAATTTGAGAAAGTTG
GAAATTAGAGATTCTCCATTCGGTGACGCTGCCTTATTGGGTAATTTTGCTAGATACGAAACTATGAGAA
GTTTGTGGATGAGTTCCTGTAACGTTACCTTGAAAGGTTGTCAAGTCTTAGCCAGCAAGATGCCAATGTT
GAACGTCGAAGTCATCAACGAAAGAGACGGTAGTAACGAAATGGAAGAAAATCACGGTGACTTACCAAAG
GTAGAAAAGTTGTACGTATACAGAACTACTGCTGGTGCTAGAGATGATGCTCCAAATTTCGTAAAGATTT
TGTAACTCGAGAGGACTATTTGCAAAGGGAAGGGATGCTAAGGTAGAGGGTGAACGTTACAGAAAAGCAG
GCTGGGAAGCATATTTGAGAAGATGCGGCCAGCAAAACTAAAAAACTGTATTATAAGTAAATGCATGTAT
ACTAAACTCACAAATTAGAGCTTCAATTTAATTATATCAGTTATTACCCGGGAATCTCGGTCGTAATGAT
TTAAATGCATGCAAGCTTGGCGTAATCATGGTCATAGCTGTTTCCTGTGTGAAATTGTTATCCGCTCACA
ATTCCACACAACATACGAGCCGGAAGCATAAAGTGTAAAGCCTGGGGTGCCTAATGAGTGAGCTAACTCA
CATTAATTGCGTTGCGCTCACTGCCCGCTTTCCAGTCGGGAAACCTGTCGTGCCAGCTGCATTAATGAAT
CGGCCAACGCGCGGGGAGAGGCGGTTTGCGTATTGGGCGCTCTTCCGCTTCCTCGCTCACTGACTCGCTG
CGCTCGGTCGTTCGGCTGCGGCGAGCGGTATCAGCTCACTCAAAGGCGGTAATACGGTTATCCACAGAAT
CAGGGGATAACGCAGGAAAGAACATGTGAGCAAAAGGCCAGCAAAAGGCCAGGAACCGTAAAAAGGCCGC
GTTGCTGGCGTTTTTCCATAGGCTCCGCCCCCCTGACGAGCATCACAAAAATCGACGCTCAAGTCAGAGG
TGGCGAAACCCGACAGGACTATAAAGATACCAGGCGTTTCCCCCTGGAAGCTCCCTCGTGCGCTCTCCTG
TTCCGACCCTGCCGCTTACCGGATACCTGTCCGCCTTTCTCCCTTCGGGAAGCGTGGCGCTTTCTCATAG
CTCACGCTGTAGGTATCTCAGTTCGGTGTAGGTCGTTCGCTCCAAGCTGGGCTGTGTGCACGAACCCCCC
GTTCAGCCCGACCGCTGCGCCTTATCCGGTAACTATCGTCTTGAGTCCAACCCGGTAAGACACGACTTAT
CGCCACTGGCAGCAGCCACTGGTAACAGGATTAGCAGAGCGAGGTATGTAGGCGGTGCTACAGAGTTCTT
GAAGTGGTGGCCTAACTACGGCTACACTAGAAGAACAGTATTTGGTATCTGCGCTCTGCTGAAGCCAGTT
ACCTTCGGAAAAAGAGTTGGTAGCTCTTGATCCGGCAAACAAACCACCGCTGGTAGCGGTGGTTTTTTTG
TTTGCAAGCAGCAGATTACGCGCAGAAAAAAAGGATCTCAAGAAGATCCTTTGATCTTTTCTACGGGGTC
TGACGCTCAGTGGAACGAAAACTCACGTTAAGGGATTTTGGTCATGAGATTATCAAAAAGGATCTTCACC
TAGATCCTTTTAAATTAAAAATGAAGTTTTAAATCAATCTAAAGTATATATGAGTAAACTTGGTCTGACA
GTTACCAATGCTTAATCAGTGAGGCACCTATCTCAGCGATCTGTCTATTTCGTTCATCCATAGTTGCCTG
ACTCCCCGTCGTGTAGATAACTACGATACGGGAGGGCTTACCATCTGGCCCCAGTGCTGCAATGATACCG
CGAGACCCACGCTCACCGGCTCCAGATTTATCAGCAATAAACCAGCCAGCCGGAAGGGCCGAGCGCAGAA
GTGGTCCTGCAACTTTATCCGCCTCCATCCAGTCTATTAATTGTTGCCGGGAAGCTAGAGTAAGTAGTTC
GCCAGTTAATAGTTTGCGCAACGTTGTTGCCATTGCTACAGGCATCGTGGTGTCACGCTCGTCGTTTGGT
ATGGCTTCATTCAGCTCCGGTTCCCAACGATCAAGGCGAGTTACATGATCCCCCATGTTGTGCAAAAAAG
CGGTTAGCTCCTTCGGTCCTCCGATCGTTGTCAGAAGTAAGTTGGCCGCAGTGTTATCACTCATGGTTAT
GGCAGCACTGCATAATTCTCTTACTGTCATGCCATCCGTAAGATGCTTTTCTGTGACTGGTGAGTACTCA
ACCAAGTCATTCTGAGAATAGTGTATGCGGCGACCGAGTTGCTCTTGCCCGGCGTCAATACGGGATAATA
CCGCGCCACATAGCAGAACTTTAAAAGTGCTCATCATTGGAAAACGTTCTTCGGGGCGAAAACTCTCAAG
GATCTTACCGCTGTTGAGATCCAGTTCGATGTAACCCACTCGTGCACCCAACTGATCTTCAGCATCTTTT
ACTTTCACCAGCGTTTCTGGGTGAGCAAAAACAGGAAGGCAAAATGCCGCAAAAAAGGGAATAAGGGCGA
CACGGAAATGTTGAATACTCATACTCTTCCTTTTTCAATATTATTGAAGCATTTATCAGGGTTATTGTCT
CATGAGCGGATACATATTTGAATGTATTTAGAAAAATAAACAAATAGGGGTTCCGCGCACATTTCCCCGA
AAAGTGCCACCTGACGTCTAAGAAACCATTATTATCATGACATTAACCTATAAAAATAGGCGTATCACGA
GGCCCTTTCGTCTCGCGCGTTTCGGTGATGACGGTGAAAACCTCTGACACATGCAGCTCCCGGAGACGGT
CACAGCTTGTCTGTAAGCGGATGCCGGGAGCAGACAAGCCCGTCAGGGCGCGTCAGCGGGTGTTGGCGGG
TGTCGGGGCTGGCTTAACTATGCGGCATCAGAGCAGATTGTACTGAGAGTGCACCATATGCGGTGTGAAA
TACCGCACAGATGCGTAAGGAGAAAATACCGCATCAGGCGCCATTCGCCATTCAGGCTGCGCAACTGTTG
GGAAGGGCGATCGGTGCGGGCCTCTTCGCTATTACGCCAGCTGGCGAAAGGGGGATGTGCTGCAAGGCGA
TTAAGTTGGGTAACGCCAGGGTTTTCCCAGTCACGACGTTGTAAAACGACGGCCAGTGAATTCATTTAAA
TTTTTTTGATTCGGTAATCTCCGAACAGAAGGAAGAACGAAGGAAGGAGCACAGACTTAGATTGGTATAT
ATACGCATATGTAGTGTTGAAGAAACATGAAATTGCCCAGTATTCTTAACCCAACTGCACAGAACAAAAA
CCTGCAGGAAACGAAGATAAAACATGTCCACAAAATCATATACCAGTAGAGCTGAGACTCATGCAAGTCC
GGTTGCATCGAAACTTTTACGTTTAATGGATGAAAAGAAGACCAATTTGTGTGCTTCTCTTGACGTTCGT
TCGACTGATGAGCTATTGAAACTTGTTGAAACGTTGGGTCCATACATTTGCCTTTTGAAAACACACGTTG
ATATCTTGGATGATTTCAGTTATGAGGGTACTGTCGTTCCATTGAAAGCATTGGCAGAGAAATACAAGTT
CTTGATATTTGAGGACAGAAAATTCGCCGATATCGGTAACACAGTCAAATTACAATATACATCGGGCGTT
TACCGTATCGCAGAATGGTCTGATATCACCAACGCCCACGGGGTTACTGGTGCTGGTATTGTTGCTGGCT
TGAAACAAGGTGCGCAAGAGGTCACCAAAGAACCAAGGGGATTATTGATGCTTGCTGAATTGTCTTCCAA
GGGTTCTCTAGCACACGGTGAATATACTAAGGGTACCGTTGATATTGCAAAGAGTGATAAAGATTTCGTT
ATTGGGTTCATTGCTCAGAACGATATGGGAGGAAGAGAAGAAGGGTTTGATTGGCTAATCATGACCCCAG
GTGTAGGTTTAGACGACAAAGGCGATGCATTGGGTCAGCAGTACAGAACCGTCGACGAAGTTGTAAGTGG
TGGATCAGATATCATCATTGTTGGCAGAGGACTTTTCGCCAAGGGTAGAGATCCTAAGGTTGAAGGTGAA
AGATACAGAAATGCTGGATGGGAAGCGTACCAAAAGAGAATCAGCGCTCCCCATTAATTATACAGGAAAC
TTAATAGAACAAATCACATATTTAATCTAATAGCCACCTGCATTGGCACGGTGCAACACTACTTCAACTT
CATCTTACAAAAAGATCACGTGATCTGTTGTATTGGGATCTCTAGACCTAATAACTTCGTATAGCATACA
TTATACGAAGTTATATTAAGGGTTGCTCGACCAGAAAGCGACCACCCAACTTTGGCTGATAATAGCGTAT
AAACAATGCATACTTTGTACGTTCAAAATACAATGCAGTAGATATATTTATGCATATTACATATAATACA
TATCACATAGGAAGCAACAGGCGCGTTGGACTTTTAATTTTCGAGGACCGCGAATCCTTACATCACACCC
AATCCCCCACAAGTGATCCC
